Addgene plasmid #215646: PAS_RvSAHS4
Purpose: Expresses SUMO-tagged RvSAHS4 protein from tardigrade R. varieornatus in E. coli
Depositing lab: Pamela Silver. Depositing organization: Harvard Medical School.
Backbone
  Vector backbone: pCDB179
  Backbone manufacturer: Twist bioscience (shared by Chris Bahl Group)
  Backbone size w/o insert (bp): 5548
  Total vector size (bp): 6010
  Vector type: Bacterial Expression
Growth in bacteria
  Bacterial resistance: Kanamycin, 50 μg/mL
  Growth temperature: 37°C
  Growth strain: DH5alpha
  Copy number: Unknown
Gene/Insert
  Gene/Insert name: SAHS4 (alt name: Secretory-abundant heat soluble protein 4)
  Species: Ramazzottius varieornatus (Water bear) (Tardigrade)
  Insert size (bp): 462
  Tag / fusion protein: SUMO (N terminal on backbone)
Resource information
  A portion of this plasmid was derived from a plasmid made by: Backbone sequence was donated by Chris Bahl's group. Synthesis with insert was done by Twist Biosciences.
Terms and licenses: Academic/Nonprofit Terms; Industry Terms: Not Available to Industry
How to cite: PAS_RvSAHS4 was a gift from Pamela Silver (Addgene plasmid # 215646 ; http://n2t.net/addgene:215646 ; RRID:Addgene_215646)
