[The description below was written by a language model from this plasmid's Addgene catalogue record and pLannotate feature annotations shown in this document.]
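Description:
PAS_RvSAHS4 is a 6,010 bp bacterial expression plasmid built on the pCDB179 backbone, a pET-style vector for T7-driven protein production in E. coli. It is propagated through a ColE1/pMB1-type origin accompanied by the bom region and the rop gene, which in pBR322-derived backbones moderates copy number; the catalogue lists copy number as unknown. Selection is by kanamycin through the aph(3')-Ia resistance gene. An f1 origin is also present, and short tetracycline-resistance fragments and a partial AmpR promoter appear to be non-functional remnants of the vector's lineage.

The expression cassette consists of a T7 promoter followed by a lac operator, the strong phage T7 gene 10 ribosome binding site, a 9xHis affinity tag and the yeast SUMO protein Smt3. A T7 terminator closes the unit, and a plasmid-borne lacI gene with its own promoter supplies repressor, so transcription stays off until it is induced with IPTG in a host that provides T7 RNA polymerase. The 462 bp insert encodes SAHS4 (secretory-abundant heat soluble protein 4) from the tardigrade Ramazzottius varieornatus. It is not annotated in the feature table, but the Smt3 annotation runs to the end of the circular numbering, so the insert evidently occupies the unannotated region at the start of the sequence, fused in frame downstream of SUMO. A short annotated SET1 fragment lies just before the terminator.

The product is therefore His-SUMO-RvSAHS4. The His tag allows metal-affinity purification, while SUMO commonly improves solubility and can be removed by a SUMO-specific protease. The stated purpose is recombinant production of this tardigrade protein in E. coli.
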