Features (pLannotate 1.2.2; 19 found; start..end, strand, type, name):
    474..523     +  CDS            SET1 (fragment): solubility-enhancement tag derived from T7 phage gene 10B
    531..578     +  terminator     T7 terminator: transcription terminator for bacteriophage T7 RNA polymerase
    615..1043    +  rep_origin     f1 ori (sequence partly withheld): f1 bacteriophage origin of replication; arrow indicates direction of (+) strand synthesis
   1096..1153    +  promoter       AmpR promoter (fragment): bla
   1162..1977    -  CDS            KanR: aminoglycoside phosphotransferase; aph(3')-Ia; confers resistance to kanamycin in bacteria or G418 (Geneticin®) in eukaryotes
   2099..2687    +  rep_origin     ori: high-copy-number ColE1/pMB1/pBR322/pUC origin of replication
   2873..3012    -  misc_feature   bom: basis of mobility region from pBR322
   3114..3305    -  CDS            rop: Rop protein, which maintains plasmids at low copy number; rop
   3322..3702    +  CDS            YPB1_ECOLX: Protein predicted: Swiss-Prot protein existence level 4. From Escherichia coli.
   3774..4065    -  CDS            TcR (fragment): tetracycline efflux protein; tet; confers resistance to tetracycline
   4080..4101    -  protein_bind   CAP binding site: CAP binding activates transcription in the presence of cAMP. E. coli catabolite activator protein
   4114..5196    -  CDS            lacI: lac repressor; lacI; The lac repressor binds to the lac operator to inhibit transcription in E. coli. This inhibition can be relieved by adding lactose or isopropyl-β-D-thiogalactopyranoside (IPTG).
   5197..5274    -  promoter       lacI promoter: lacI
   5282..5561    -  CDS            TcR (fragment): tetracycline efflux protein; tet; confers resistance to tetracycline
   5587..5605    +  promoter       T7 promoter: promoter for bacteriophage T7 RNA polymerase
   5610..5626    +  protein_bind   lac operator: The lac repressor binds to the lac operator to inhibit transcription in E. coli. This inhibition can be relieved by adding lactose or isopropyl-β-D-thiogalactopyranoside (IPTG). lac repressor encoded by lacI
   5645..5667    +  RBS            RBS: efficient ribosome binding site from bacteriophage T7 gene 10 (Olins and Rangwala, 1989)
   5681..5707    +  CDS            9xHis: 9xHis affinity tag
   5717..6010    +  CDS            SMT3: SMT3_YEAST - Experimental evidence at protein level: Swiss-Prot protein existence level 1. Not known; suppressor of MIF2 mutations. From Saccharomyces cerevisiae (strain ATCC 204508 / S288c) (Baker's yeast).
>Addgene plasmid #215646 | PAS_RvSAHS4 | addgene full sequence | sequence record 426091 | Addgene NGS Result
CGCCCTCATGACGAGAGCAAGGCCCAGTGGACCGGCAAACCTTGGCTTGGTAAGTGGGAGTCGATTGATG
GCACGCCTGAAAACTGGGAGGCATTTGTGAAGGCGGCGAACATCCCCCCAAAGGACCAAGCCCTGTACAA
CGGGAAGCAGAAGACCTTGTTGAAGTATTGGAAAGAGGCGGGTGAAGACCATTATCACGTGCAAACCTCC
TTCCCTGGGACGGAACATAAGATGGAAACCAGTTTTAAGATGGGCCAGGAAGGAACTCTGTCGCATGATG
GCGTCGATTTAAAATATGTTTGTACCGAAGATGGTGAGCAGTTAATAACCAAAATCAACATTCCATCTAA
GAATCAGGAAACAATTGTCACTTACACAGCTACGGGTGATGATCTCGAGCAGACGTTTACCAGCAATGGT
GTTACGGGAAAGCGTTGGTACAAAAAGATCCATGCCTAATGATCGAGGATCCGGCTGCTAACAAAGCCCG
AAAGGAAGCTGAGTTGGCTGCTGCCACCGCTGAGCAATAACTAGCATAACCCCTTGGGGCCTCTAAACGG
GTCTTGAGGGGTTTTTTGCTGAAAGGAGGAACTATATCCGGATTGGCGAATGGG
[124 nt withheld, positions 615-738]
C
[91 nt withheld, positions 740-830]
A
[49 nt withheld, positions 832-880]
CCTTTGACGTTGGAGTCCACGTTCTTT
[37 nt withheld, positions 908-944]
ACCCTATCTCGGTCTATTCTTTTGATTTATAAGGGATTTTGCCGATTTCGGCCTATTGGTTAAAAAATGA
GCTGATTTAACAAAAATTTAACGCGAATTTTAACAAAATATTAACGCTTACAATTTAGGTGGCACTTTTC
GGGGAAATGTGCGCGGAACCCCTATTTGTTTATTTTTCTAAATACATTCAAATATGTATCCGCTCATGAA
TTAATTCTTAGAAAAACTCATCGAGCATCAAATGAAACTGCAATTTATTCATATCAGGATTATCAATACC
ATATTTTTGAAAAAGCCGTTTCTGTAATGAAGGAGAAAACTCACCGAGGCAGTTCCATAGGATGGCAAGA
TCCTGGTATCGGTCTGCGATTCCGACTCGTCCAACATCAATACAACCTATTAATTTCCCCTCGTCAAAAA
TAAGGTTATCAAGTGAGAAATCACCATGAGTGACGACTGAATCCGGTGAGAATGGCAAAAGTTTATGCAT
TTCTTTCCAGACTTGTTCAACAGGCCAGCCATTACGCTCGTCATCAAAATCACTCGCATCAACCAAACCG
TTATTCATTCGTGATTGCGCCTGAGCGAGACGAAATACGCGATCGCTGTTAAAAGGACAATTACAAACAG
GAATCGAATGCAACCGGCGCAGGAACACTGCCAGCGCATCAACAATATTTTCACCTGAATCAGGATATTC
TTCTAATACCTGGAATGCTGTTTTCCCGGGGATCGCAGTGGTGAGTAACCATGCATCATCAGGAGTACGG
ATAAAATGCTTGATGGTCGGAAGAGGCATAAATTCCGTCAGCCAGTTTAGTCTGACCATCTCATCTGTAA
CATCATTGGCAACGCTACCTTTGCCATGTTTCAGAAACAACTCTGGCGCATCGGGCTTCCCATACAATCG
ATAGATTGTCGCACCTGATTGCCCGACATTATCGCGAGCCCATTTATACCCATATAAATCAGCATCCATG
TTGGAATTTAATCGCGGCCTAGAGCAAGACGTTTCCCGTTGAATATGGCTCATAACACCCCTTGTATTAC
TGTTTATGTAAGCAGACAGTTTTATTGTTCATGACCAAAATCCCTTAACGTGAGTTTTCGTTCCACTGAG
CGTCAGACCCCGTAGAAAAGATCAAAGGATCTTCTTGAGATCCTTTTTTTCTGCGCGTAATCTGCTGCTT
GCAAACAAAAAAACCACCGCTACCAGCGGTGGTTTGTTTGCCGGATCAAGAGCTACCAACTCTTTTTCCG
AAGGTAACTGGCTTCAGCAGAGCGCAGATACCAAATACTGTCCTTCTAGTGTAGCCGTAGTTAGGCCACC
ACTTCAAGAACTCTGTAGCACCGCCTACATACCTCGCTCTGCTAATCCTGTTACCAGTGGCTGCTGCCAG
TGGCGATAAGTCGTGTCTTACCGGGTTGGACTCAAGACGATAGTTACCGGATAAGGCGCAGCGGTCGGGC
TGAACGGGGGGTTCGTGCACACAGCCCAGCTTGGAGCGAACGACCTACACCGAACTGAGATACCTACAGC
GTGAGCTATGAGAAAGCGCCACGCTTCCCGAAGGGAGAAAGGCGGACAGGTATCCGGTAAGCGGCAGGGT
CGGAACAGGAGAGCGCACGAGGGAGCTTCCAGGGGGAAACGCCTGGTATCTTTATAGTCCTGTCGGGTTT
CGCCACCTCTGACTTGAGCGTCGATTTTTGTGATGCTCGTCAGGGGGGCGGAGCCTATGGAAAAACGCCA
GCAACGCGGCCTTTTTACGGTTCCTGGCCTTTTGCTGGCCTTTTGCTCACATGTTCTTTCCTGCGTTATC
CCCTGATTCTGTGGATAACCGTATTACCGCCTTTGAGTGAGCTGATACCGCTCGCCGCAGCCGAACGACC
GAGCGCAGCGAGTCAGTGAGCGAGGAAGCGGAAGAGCGCCTGATGCGGTATTTTCTCCTTACGCATCTGT
GCGGTATTTCACACCGCAATGGTGCACTCTCAGTACAATCTGCTCTGATGCCGCATAGTTAAGCCAGTAT
ACACTCCGCTATCGCTACGTGACTGGGTCATGGCTGCGCCCCGACACCCGCCAACACCCGCTGACGCGCC
CTGACGGGCTTGTCTGCTCCCGGCATCCGCTTACAGACAAGCTGTGACCGTCTCCGGGAGCTGCATGTGT
CAGAGGTTTTCACCGTCATCACCGAAACGCGCGAGGCAGCTGCGGTAAAGCTCATCAGCGTGGTCGTGAA
GCGATTCACAGATGTCTGCCTGTTCATCCGCGTCCAGCTCGTTGAGTTTCTCCAGAAGCGTTAATGTCTG
GCTTCTGATAAAGCGGGCCATGTTAAGGGCGGTTTTTTCCTGTTTGGTCACTGATGCCTCCGTGTAAGGG
GGATTTCTGTTCATGGGGGTAATGATACCGATGAAACGAGAGAGGATGCTCACGATACGGGTTACTGATG
ATGAACATGCCCGGTTACTGGAACGTTGTGAGGGTAAACAACTGGCGGTATGGATGCGGCGGGACCAGAG
AAAAATCACTCAGGGTCAATGCCAGCGCTTCGTTAATACAGATGTAGGTGTTCCACAGGGTAGCCAGCAG
CATCCTGCGATGCAGATCCGGAACATAATGGTGCAGGGCGCTGACTTCCGCGTTTCCAGACTTTACGAAA
CACGGAAACCGAAGACCATTCATGTTGTTGCTCAGGTCGCAGACGTTTTGCAGCAGCAGTCGCTTCACGT
TCGCTCGCGTATCGGTGATTCATTCTGCTAACCAGTAAGGCAACCCCGCCAGCCTAGCCGGGTCCTCAAC
GACAGGAGCACGATCATGCGCACCCGTGGGGCCGCCATGCCGGCGATAATGGCCTGCTTCTCGCCGAAAC
GTTTGGTGGCGGGACCAGTGACGAAGGCTTGAGCGAGGGCGTGCAAGATTCCGAATACCGCAAGCGACAG
GCCGATCATCGTCGCGCTCCAGCGAAAGCGGTCCTCGCCGAAAATGACCCAGAGCGCTGCCGGCACCTGT
CCTACGAGTTGCATGATAAAGAAGACAGTCATAAGTGCGGCGACGATAGTCATGCCCCGCGCCCACCGGA
AGGAGCTGACTGGGTTGAAGGCTCTCAAGGGCATCGGTCGAGATCCCGGTGCCTAATGAGTGAGCTAACT
TACATTAATTGCGTTGCGCTCACTGCCCGCTTTCCAGTCGGGAAACCTGTCGTGCCAGCTGCATTAATGA
ATCGGCCAACGCGCGGGGAGAGGCGGTTTGCGTATTGGGCGCCAGGGTGGTTTTTCTTTTCACCAGTGAG
ACGGGCAACAGCTGATTGCCCTTCACCGCCTGGCCCTGAGAGAGTTGCAGCAAGCGGTCCACGCTGGTTT
GCCCCAGCAGGCGAAAATCCTGTTTGATGGTGGTTAACGGCGGGATATAACATGAGCTGTCTTCGGTATC
GTCGTATCCCACTACCGAGATGTCCGCACCAACGCGCAGCCCGGACTCGGTAATGGCGCGCATTGCGCCC
AGCGCCATCTGATCGTTGGCAACCAGCATCGCAGTGGGAACGATGCCCTCATTCAGCATTTGCATGGTTT
GTTGAAAACCGGACATGGCACTCCAGTCGCCTTCCCGTTCCGCTATCGGCTGAATTTGATTGCGAGTGAG
ATATTTATGCCAGCCAGCCAGACGCAGACGCGCCGAGACAGAACTTAATGGGCCCGCTAACAGCGCGATT
TGCTGGTGACCCAATGCGACCAGATGCTCCACGCCCAGTCGCGTACCGTCTTCATGGGAGAAAATAATAC
TGTTGATGGGTGTCTGGTCAGAGACATCAAGAAATAACGCCGGAACATTAGTGCAGGCAGCTTCCACAGC
AATGGCATCCTGGTCATCCAGCGGATAGTTAATGATCAGCCCACTGACGCGTTGCGCGAGAAGATTGTGC
ACCGCCGCTTTACAGGCTTCGACGCCGCTTCGTTCTACCATCGACACCACCACGCTGGCACCCAGTTGAT
CGGCGCGAGATTTAATCGCCGCGACAATTTGCGACGGCGCGTGCAGGGCCAGACTGGAGGTGGCAACGCC
AATCAGCAACGACTGTTTGCCCGCCAGTTGTTGTGCCACGCGGTTGGGAATGTAATTCAGCTCCGCCATC
GCCGCTTCCACTTTTTCCCGCGTTTTCGCAGAAACGTGGCTGGCCTGGTTCACCACGCGGGAAACGGTCT
GATAAGAGACACCGGCATACTCTGCGACATCGTATAACGTTACTGGTTTCACATTCACCACCCTGAATTG
ACTCTCTTCCGGGCGCTATCATGCCATACCGCGAAAGGTTTTGCGCCATTCGATGGTGTCCGGGATCTCG
ACGCTCTCCCTTATGCGACTCCTGCATTAGGAAGCAGCCCAGTAGTAGGTTGAGGCCGTTGAGCACCGCC
GCCGCAAGGAATGGTGCATGCAAGGAGATGGCGCCCAACAGTCCCCCGGCCACGGGGCCTGCCACCATAC
CCACGCCGAAACAAGCGCTCATGAGCCCGAAGTGGCGAGCCCGATCTTCCCCATCGGTGATGTCGGCGAT
ATAGGCGCCAGCAACCGCACCTGTGGCGCCGGTGATGCCGGCCACGATGCGTCCGGCGTAGAGGATCGAG
ATCGATCTCGATCCCGCGAAATTAATACGACTCACTATAGGGAAATTGTGAGCGGATAACAATTCCCCTC
TAGAAATAATTTTGTTTAACTTTAAGAAGGAGATATACATATGGGTCACCACCACCACCACCACCACCAC
CACCACGGTAGCCTGCAAGATTCGGAAGTCAACCAAGAAGCAAAGCCGGAAGTCAAGCCGGAAGTGAAAC
CGGAAACCCATATTAACCTGAAAGTTAGTGACGGCAGCTCTGAAATTTTCTTTAAGATCAAAAAGACCAC
GCCGCTGCGTCGCCTGATGGAAGCGTTTGCCAAACGTCAGGGCAAGGAAATGGATAGCCTGCGTTTCCTG
TATGACGGTATTCGCATCCAGGCAGATCAAGCGCCGGAAGACCTGGACATGGAAGACAACGACATCATTG
AAGCCCACCGTGAACAGATTGGCGGC
